>Addgene plasmid #196178 | pEPSW1KN0034 | addgene full sequence | sequence record 386867 | Addgene NGS Result
GGCCGTTTTCTCTACCGCCTGGCACGCCGCGCCGCAGGCAAGGCAGAAGCCAGATGGTTGTTCAAGACGA
TCTACGAACGCAGTGGCAGCGCCGGAGAGTTCAAGAAGTTCTGTTTCACCGTGCGCAAGCTGATCGGGTC
AAATGACCTGCCGGAGTACGATTTGAAGGAGGAGGCGGGGCAGGCTGGCCCGATCCTAGTCATGCGCTAC
CGCAACCTGATCGAGGGCGAAGCATCCGCCGGTTCCTAATGTACGGAGCAGATGCTAGGGCAAATTGCCC
TAGCAGGGGAAAAAGGTCGAAAAGGACTCTTTCCTGTGGATAGCACGTACATTGGGAACCCAAAGCCGTA
CATTGGGAACCGGAACCCGTACATTGGGAACCCAAAGCCGTACATTGGGAACCGGTCACACATGTAAGTG
ACTGATATAAAAGAGAAAAAAGGCGATTTTTCCGCCTAAAACTCTTTAAAACTTATTAAAACTCTTAAAA
CCCGCCTGGCCTGTGCATAACTGTCTGGCCAGCGCACAGCCGAAGTGCTGCAAAAAGCGCCTACCCTTCG
GTCGCTGCGCTCCCTACGCCCCGCCGCTTCGCGTCGGCCTATCGCGGCCGCTGGCCGCTCAAAAATGGCT
GGCCTACGGCCAGGCAATCTACCAGGGCGCGGACAAGCCGCGCCGTCGCCACTCGACCGCCGGCGCCCAC
ATCAAGGCACCCTGCCTCGCGCGTTTCGGTGATGACGGTGAAAACCTCTGACACATGCAGCTCCCGGTGA
CGGTCACAGCTTGTCTGTAAGCGGATGCCGGGAGCAGACAAGCCCGTCAGGGCGCGTCAGCGGGTGTTGG
CGGGTGTCGGGGCGCAGCCATGACCCAGTCACGTAGCGATAGCGGAGTGTATACTGGCTTAACTATGCGG
CATCAGAGCAGATTGTACTGAGAGTGCACCATATGCGGTGTGAAATACCGCACAGATGCGTAAGGAGAAA
ATACCGCATCAGGCGCTCATCCGCTTCCTCGCTCACTGACTCGCTGCGCTCGGTCGTTCGGCTGCGGCGA
GCGGTATCAGCTCACTCAAAGGCGGTAATACGGTTATCCACAGAATCAGGGGATAACGCAGGAAAGAACA
TGTGAGCAAAAGGCCAGCAAAAGGCCAGGAACCGTAAAAAGGCCGCGTTGCTGGCGTTTTTCCATAGGCT
CCGCCCCCCTGACGAGCATCACAAAAATCGACGCTCAAGTCAGAGGTGGCGAAACCCGACAGGACTATAA
AGATACCAGGCGTTTCCCCCTGGAAGCTCCCTCGTGCGCTCTCCTGTTCCGACCCTGCCGCTTACCGGAT
ACCTGTCCGCCTTTCTCCCTTCGGGAAGCGTGGCGCTTTCTCATAGCTCACGCTGTAGGTATCTCAGTTC
GGTGTAGGTCGTTCGCTCCAAGCTGGGCTGTGTGCACGAACCCCCCGTTCAGCCCGACCGCTGCGCCTTA
TCCGGTAACTATCGTCTTGAGTCCAACCCGGTAAGACACGACTTATCGCCACTGGCAGCAGCCACTGGTA
ACAGGATTAGCAGAGCGAGGTATGTAGGCGGTGCTACAGAGTTCTTGAAGTGGTGGCCTAACTACGGCTA
CACTAGAAGGACAGTATTTGGTATCTGCGCTCTGCTGAAGCCAGTTACCTTCGGAAAAAGAGTTGGTAGC
TCTTGATCCGGCAAACAAACCACCGCTGGTAGCGGTGGTTTTTTTGTTTGCAAGCAGCAGATTACGCGCA
GAAAAAAAGGATCTCAAGAAGATCCTTTGATCTTTTCTACGGGGTCTGACGCTCAGTGGAACGAAAACTC
ACGTTAAGGGATTTTGGTCATGCATTCTAGGTGATTAGAAAAACTCATCGAGCATCAAATGAAACTGCAA
TTTATTCATATCAGGATTATCAATACCATATTTTTGAAAAAGCCGTTTCTGTAATGAAGGAGAAAACTCA
CCGAGGCAGTTCCATAGGATGGCAAGATCCTGGTATCGGTCTGCGATTCCGACTCGTCCAACATCAATAC
AACCTATTAATTTCCCCTCGTCAAAAATAAGGTTATCAAGTGAGAAATCACCATGAGTGACGACTGAATC
CGGTGAGAATGGCAAAAGTTTATGCATTTCTTTCCAGACTTGTTCAACAGGCCAGCCATTACGCTCGTCA
TCAAAATCACTCGCATCAACCAAACCGTTATTCATTCGTGATTGCGCCTGAGCGAGTCGAAATACGCGAT
CGCTGTTAAAAGGACAATTACAAACAGGAATCGAATGCAACCGGCGCAGGAACACTGCCAGCGCATCAAC
AATATTTTCACCTGAATCAGGATATTCTTCTAATACCTGGAATGCTGTTTTCCCTGGGATCGCAGTGGTG
AGTAACCATGCATCATCAGGAGTACGGATAAAATGCTTGATGGTCGGAAGAGGCATAAATTCCGTCAGCC
AGTTTAGTCTGACCATCTCATCTGTAACATCATTGGCAACGCTACCTTTGCCATGTTTCAGAAACAACTC
TGGCGCATCGGGCTTCCCATACAATCGGTAGATTGTCGCACCTGATTGCCCGACATTATCGCGAGCCCAT
TTATACCCATATAAATCAGCATCCATGTTGGAATTTAATCGCGGCCTTGAGCAAGACGTTTCCCGTTGAA
TATGGCTCATAACAGAACTTATTATTTCCTTCCTCTTTTCTACAGTATTTAAAGATACCCCAAGAAGCTA
ATTATAACAAGACGAACTCCAATTCACTGTTCCTTGCATTCTAAAACCTTAAATACCAGAAAACAGCTTT
TTCAAAGTTGTTTTCAAAGTTGGCGTATAACATAGTATCGACGGAGCCGATTTTGAAACCGCGGTGATCA
CAGGCAGCAACGCTCTGTCATCGTTACAATCAACATGCTACCCTCCGCGAGATCATCCGTGTTTCAAACC
CGGCAGCTTAGTTGCCGTTCTTCCGAATAGCATCGGTAACATGAGCAAAGTCTGCCGCCTTACAACGGCT
CTCCCGCTGACGCCGTCCCGGACTGATGGGCTGCCTGTATCGAGTGGTGATTTTGTGCCGAGCTGCCGGT
CGGGGAGCTGTTGGCTGGCTGGTGGCAGGATATATTGTGGTGTAAACATAACGAATTGCTCTTCAATGAG
GAGGTCAACATGGTGGAGCACGACACTCTGGTCTACTCCAAAAATGTCAAAGATACAGTCTCAGAAGATC
AAAGGGCTATTGAGACTTTTCAACAAAGGATAATTTCGGGAAACCTCCTCGGATTCCATTGCCCAGCTAT
CTGTCACTTCATCGAAAGGACAGTAGAAAAGGAAGGTGGCTCCTACAAATGCCATCATTGCGATAAAGGA
AAGGCTATCATTCAAGATCTCTCTGCCGACAGTGGTCCCAAAGATGGACCCCCACCCACGAGGAGCATCG
TGGAAAAAGAAGAGGTTCCAACCACGTCTACAAAGCAAGTGGATTGATGTGACATCTCCACTGACGTAAG
GGATGACGCACAATCCCACTATCCTTCGCAAGACCCTTCCTCTATATAAGGAAGTTCATTTCATTTGGAG
AGGACACGCTCGAGTATAAGAGCTCATTTTTACAACAATTACCAACAACAACAAACAACAAACAACATTA
CAATTACATTTACAATTATCGATACAATGGAGGACGCCAAAAACATAAAGAAAGGCCCGGCGCCATTCTA
TCCGCTGGAAGATGGAACCGCTGGAGAGCAACTGCATAAGGCTATGAAGAGATACGCCCTGGTTCCTGGA
ACAATTGCTTTTACAGATGCACATATCGAGGTGGACATCACTTACGCTGAGTACTTCGAAATGTCCGTTC
GGTTGGCAGAAGCTATGAAACGATATGGGCTGAATACAAATCACAGAATCGTCGTATGCAGTGAAAACTC
TCTTCAATTCTTTATGCCGGTGTTGGGCGCGTTATTTATCGGAGTTGCAGTTGCGCCCGCGAACGACATT
TATAATGAACGTGAATTGCTCAACAGTATGGGCATTTCGCAGCCTACCGTGGTGTTCGTTTCCAAAAAGG
GGTTGCAAAAAATTTTGAACGTGCAAAAAAAGCTCCCAATCATCCAAAAAATTATTATCATGGATTCTAA
AACGGATTACCAGGGATTTCAGTCGATGTACACGTTCGTCACATCTCATCTACCTCCCGGTTTTAATGAA
TACGATTTTGTGCCAGAGTCCTTCGATAGGGACAAGACAATTGCACTGATCATGAACTCCTCTGGATCTA
CTGGTCTGCCTAAAGGTGTCGCTCTGCCTCATAGAACTGCCTGCGTGAGATTCTCGCATGCCAGAGATCC
TATTTTTGGCAATCAAATCATTCCGGATACTGCGATTTTAAGTGTTGTTCCATTCCATCACGGTTTTGGA
ATGTTTACTACACTCGGATATTTGATATGTGGATTTCGAGTCGTCTTAATGTATAGATTTGAAGAAGAAC
TGTTTCTGAGGAGCCTTCAGGATTACAAGATTCAAAGTGCGCTGCTGGTGCCAACCCTATTCTCCTTCTT
CGCCAAAAGCACTCTGATTGACAAATACGATTTATCTAATTTACACGAAATTGCTTCTGGTGGCGCTCCC
CTCTCTAAGGAAGTCGGGGAAGCGGTTGCCAAGAGGTTCCATCTGCCAGGTATCAGGCAAGGATATGGGC
TCACTGAGACTACATCAGCTATTCTGATTACACCCGAGGGGGATGATAAACCGGGCGCGGTCGGTAAAGT
TGTTCCATTTTTTGAAGCGAAGGTTGTGGATCTGGATACCGGGAAAACGCTGGGCGTTAATCAAAGAGGC
GAACTGTGTGTGAGAGGTCCTATGATTATGTCCGGTTATGTAAACAATCCGGAAGCGACCAACGCCTTGA
TTGACAAGGATGGATGGCTACATTCTGGAGACATAGCTTACTGGGACGAGGACGAACACTTCTTCATCGT
TGACCGCCTGAAGTCTCTGATTAAGTACAAAGGCTATCAGGTGGCTCCCGCTGAATTGGAATCCATCTTG
CTCCAACACCCCAACATCTTCGACGCAGGTGTCGCAGGTCTGCCCGACGATGACGCCGGTGAACTTCCCG
CCGCCGTTGTTGTTTTGGAGCACGGAAAGACGATGACGGAAAAAGAGATCGTGGATTACGTCGCCAGTCA
AGTAACAACCGCGAAAAAGTTGCGCGGAGGAGTTGTGTTTGTGGACGAAGTACCGAAAGGTCTTACCGGA
AAACTCGACGCAAGAAAAATCAGAGAGATCCTCATAAAGGCCAAGAAGGGCGGAAAGATCGCCGTGGGTT
CGGATTATAAGGACCATGACGGAGACTATAAGGACCATGACCTCGACGCTGCAGCAGCGGATTATAAGGA
CGATGACGATAAGTGAGCTTCTCTAGCTAGAGTCGATCGACAAGCTCGAGTTTCTCCATAATAATGTGTG
AGTAGTTCCCAGATAAGGGAATTAGGGTTCCTATAGGGTTTCGCTCATGTGTTGAGCATATAAGAAACCC
TTAGTATGTATTTGTATTTGTAAAATACTTCTATCAATAAAATTTCTAATTCCTAAAACCAAAATCCAGT
ACTAAAATCCAGATCGCTAGCATGAAGAGCAATTCTGACAGGATATATTGGCGGGTAAACCTAAGAGAAA
AGAGCGTTTATTAGAATAATCGGATATTTAAAAGGGCGTGAAAAGGTTTATCCGTTCGTCCATTTGTATG
TGCATGCCAACCACAGGGTTCCCCTCGGGATCAAAGTACTTTGATCCAACCCCTCCGCTGCTATAGTGCA
GTCGGCTTCTGACGTTCAGTGCAGCCGTCATCTGAAAACGACATGTCGCACAAGTCCTAAGTTACGCGAC
AGGCTGCCGCCCTGCCCTTTTCCTGGCGTTTTCTTGTCGCGTGTTTTAGTCGCATAAAGTAGAATACTTG
CGACTAGAACCGGAGACATTACGCCATGAACAAGAGCGCCGCCGCTGGCCTGCTGGGCTATGCCCGCGTC
AGCACCGACGACCAGGACTTGACCAACCAACGGGCCGAACTGCACGCGGCCGGCTGCACCAAGCTGTTTT
CCGAGAAGATCACCGGCACCAGGCGCGACCGCCCGGAGCTGGCCAGGATGCTTGACCACCTACGCCCTGG
CGACGTTGTGACAGTGACCAGGCTAGACCGCCTGGCCCGCAGCACCCGCGACCTACTGGACATTGCCGAG
CGCATCCAGGAGGCCGGCGCGGGCCTGCGTAGCCTGGCAGAGCCGTGGGCCGACACCACCACGCCGGCCG
GCCGCATGGTGTTGACCGTGTTCGCCGGCATTGCCGAGTTCGAGCGTTCCCTAATCATCGACCGCACCCG
GAGCGGGCGCGAGGCCGCCAAGGCCCGAGGCGTGAAGTTTGGCCCCCGCCCTACCCTCACCCCGGCACAG
ATCGCGCACGCCCGCGAGCTGATCGACCAGGAAGGCCGCACCGTGAAAGAGGCGGCTGCACTGCTTGGCG
TGCATCGCTCGACCCTGTACCGCGCACTTGAGCGCAGCGAGGAAGTGACGCCCACCGAGGCCAGGCGGCG
CGGTGCCTTCCGTGAGGACGCATTGACCGAGGCCGACGCCCTGGCGGCCGCCGAGAATGAACGCCAAGAG
GAACAAGCATGAAACCGCACCAGGACGGCCAGGACGAACCGTTTTTCATTACCGAAGAGATCGAGGCGGA
GATGATCGCGGCCGGGTACGTGTTCGAGCCGCCCGCGCACCTCTCAACCGTGCGGCTGCATGAAATCCTG
GCCGGTTTGTCTGATGCCAAGCTGGCGGCCTGGCCGGCCAGCTTGGCCGCTGAAGAAACCGAGCGCCGCC
GTCTAAAAAGGTGATGTGTATTTGAGTAAAACAGCTTGCGTCATGCGGTCGCTGCGTATATGATGCGATG
AGTAAATAAACAAATACGCAAGGGGAACGCATGAAGGTTATCGCTGTACTTAACCAGAAAGGCGGGTCAG
GCAAGACGACCATCGCAACCCATCTAGCCCGCGCCCTGCAACTCGCCGGGGCCGATGTTCTGTTAGTCGA
TTCCGATCCCCAGGGCAGTGCCCGCGATTGGGCGGCCGTGCGGGAAGATCAACCGCTAACCGTTGTCGGC
ATCGACCGCCCGACGATTGACCGCGACGTGAAGGCCATCGGCCGGCGCGACTTCGTAGTGATCGACGGAG
CGCCCCAGGCGGCGGACTTGGCTGTGTCCGCGATCAAGGCAGCCGACTTCGTGCTGATTCCGGTGCAGCC
AAGCCCTTACGACATATGGGCCACCGCCGACCTGGTGGAGCTGGTTAAGCAGCGCATTGAGGTCACGGAT
GGAAGGCTACAAGCGGCCTTTGTCGTGTCGCGGGCGATCAAAGGCACGCGCATCGGCGGTGAGGTTGCCG
AGGCGCTGGCCGGGTACGAGCTGCCCATTCTTGAGTCCCGTATCACGCAGCGCGTGAGCTACCCAGGCAC
TGCCGCCGCCGGCACAACCGTTCTTGAATCAGAACCCGAGGGCGACGCTGCCCGCGAGGTCCAGGCGCTG
GCCGCTGAAATTAAATCAAAACTCATTTGAGTTAATGAGGTAAAGAGAAAATGAGCAAAAGCACAAACAC
GCTAAGTGCCGGCCGTCCGAGCGCACGCAGCAGCAAGGCTGCAACGTTGGCCAGCCTGGCAGACACGCCA
GCCATGAAGCGGGTCAACTTTCAGTTGCCGGCGGAGGATCACACCAAGCTGAAGATGTACGCGGTACGCC
AAGGCAAGACCATTACCGAGCTGCTATCTGAATACATCGCGCAGCTACCAGAGTAAATGAGCAAATGAAT
AAATGAGTAGATGAATTTTAGCGGCTAAAGGAGGCGGCATGGAAAATCAAGAACAACCAGGCACCGACGC
CGTGGAATGCCCCATGTGTGGAGGAACGGGCGGTTGGCCAGGCGTAAGCGGCTGGGTTGCCTGCCGGCCC
TGCAATGGCACTGGAACCCCCAAGCCCGAGGAATCGGCGTGAGCGGTCGCAAACCATCCGGCCCGGTACA
AATCGGCGCGGCGCTGGGTGATGACCTGGTGGAGAAGTTGAAGGCCGCGCAGGCCGCCCAGCGGCAACGC
ATCGAGGCAGAAGCACGCCCCGGTGAATCGTGGCAAGCGGCCGCTGATCGAATCCGCAAAGAATCCCGGC
AACCGCCGGCAGCCGGTGCGCCGTCGATTAGGAAGCCGCCCAAGGGCGACGAGCAACCAGATTTTTTCGT
TCCGATGCTCTATGACGTGGGCACCCGCGATAGTCGCAGCATCATGGACGTGGCCGTTTTCCGTCTGTCG
AAGCGTGACCGACGAGCTGGCGAGGTGATCCGCTACGAGCTTCCAGACGGGCACGTAGAGGTTTCCGCAG
GGCCGGCCGGCATGGCCAGTGTGTGGGATTACGACCTGGTACTGATGGCGGTTTCCCATCTAACCGAATC
CATGAACCGATACCGGGAAGGGAAGGGAGACAAGCCCGGCCGCGTGTTCCGTCCACACGTTGCGGACGTA
CTCAAGTTCTGCCGGCGAGCCGATGGCGGAAAGCAGAAAGACGACCTGGTAGAAACCTGCATTCGGTTAA
ACACCACGCACGTTGCCATGCAGCGTACGAAGAAGGCCAAGAACGGCCGCCTGGTGACGGTATCCGAGGG
TGAAGCCTTGATTAGCCGCTACAAGATCGTAAAGAGCGAAACCGGGCGGCCGGAGTACATCGAGATCGAG
CTAGCTGATTGGATGTACCGCGAGATCACAGAAGGCAAGAACCCGGACGTGCTGACGGTTCACCCCGATT
ACTTTTTGATCGATCCCGGCATC
Features (pLannotate 1.2.2; 15 found; start..end, strand, type, name):
    315..509     +  rep_origin     pVS1 oriV: origin of replication for the Pseudomonas plasmid pVS1 (Heeb et al., 2000)
    712..751     +  CDS            rop (fragment): Rop protein, which maintains plasmids at low copy number; rop
    853..993     +  misc_feature   bom: basis of mobility region from pBR322
   1179..1767    -  rep_origin     ori: high-copy-number ColE1/pMB1/pBR322/pUC origin of replication
   1855..2670    -  CDS            KanR: aminoglycoside phosphotransferase; aph(3')-Ia; confers resistance to kanamycin in bacteria or G418 (Geneticin®) in eukaryotes
   3103..3127    +  misc_feature   LB T-DNA repeat: left border repeat from nopaline C58 T-DNA
   3231..3576    +  promoter       CaMV 35S promoter: strong constitutive promoter from cauliflower mosaic virus
   3528..3574    +  promoter       minimal CaMV 35S promoter: minimal 35S promoter from cauliflower mosaic virus
   3605..3658    +  misc_feature   TMV Ω: translational enhancer from the tobacco mosaic virus 5'-leader sequence (Gallie et al., 1988)
   3667..5316    +  CDS            luciferase: firefly luciferase; luc+; enhanced luc+ version of the luciferase gene
   5441..5615    +  polyA_signal   CaMV poly(A) signal: cauliflower mosaic virus polyadenylation signal
   5636..5660    +  misc_feature   RB T-DNA repeat: right border repeat from nopaline C58 T-DNA
   6000..6401    +  CDS            Y4CG_SINFN (fragment): Protein inferred from homology: Swiss-Prot protein existence level 3. From Sinorhizobium fredii (strain NBRC 101917 / NGR234).
   6961..7590    +  CDS            pVS1 StaA: stability protein from the Pseudomonas plasmid pVS1 (Heeb et al., 2000)
   8019..249     +  CDS            pVS1 RepA (across the origin): replication protein from the Pseudomonas plasmid pVS1 (Heeb et al., 2000)
