[The description below was written by a language model from this plasmid's Addgene catalogue record and pLannotate feature annotations shown in this document.]
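Description:
pEPSW1KN0034 is a MoClo (Golden Gate) Level 1 plant transcription-unit plasmid built in the pCK1 backbone and catalogued as a synthetic biology vector. The sequenced record is 8,843 nt, and its annotation shows the architecture of a binary vector. A high-copy ColE1/pUC-type origin with a bom region and a residual rop fragment supports propagation in E. coli. The pVS1 oriV, RepA and StaA functions provide replication and stable maintenance in Agrobacterium. Selection in bacteria is by kanamycin through the aph(3')-Ia gene, which lies outside the T-DNA. No plant selectable marker is annotated between the borders.

The payload sits between nopaline-type left and right T-DNA border repeats and was assembled through BsaI sites that were destroyed during cloning. It is a single expression cassette. The strong constitutive CaMV 35S promoter is followed by the tobacco mosaic virus Ω 5' leader, which acts as a translational enhancer. Next comes a firefly luciferase (luc+) coding sequence, and the cassette ends with the CaMV 35S polyadenylation signal/terminator. The catalogue name indicates a FLAG epitope fused after LucF. The feature table does not annotate this tag separately, although there is an unannotated gap between the luciferase CDS and the poly(A) signal where it could lie.

The construct is described as a luciferase reporter and comes from work on tuning plant promoters and assessing transcription factor–DNA interactions with a split luciferase method. A constitutively expressed firefly luciferase of this kind would suit use as a reference or control in plant expression assays, but the record does not state its exact role. As a Level 1 module it may also be combinable with other units into multigene assemblies.
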