Addgene plasmid #196178: pEPSW1KN0034
Purpose: MoClo Level 1 luciferase reporter: CaMV35S::TMV::LucF::flag::35sT
Depositing lab: Nicola Patron. Depositing organization: Earlham Institute. Publication: Tuning Plant Promoters Using a Simple Split Luciferase Method to Assess Transcription Factor-DNA Interactions. Cai YM, Witham S, Patron NJ. ACS Synth Biol. 2023 Nov 17;12(11):3482-3486. doi: 10.1021/acssynbio.3c00094. Epub 2023 Oct 19. PubMed 37856867.
Backbone
  Vector backbone: pCK1
  Vector type: Synthetic Biology
Growth in bacteria
  Bacterial resistance: Kanamycin, 50 μg/mL
  Growth temperature: 37°C
  Growth strain: DH5alpha
  Copy number: High Copy
Gene/Insert
  Gene/Insert name: CaMV35S::TMV::LucF::flag::35sT
  Species: Synthetic
  Cloning method: Restriction Enzyme; 5′ cloning site BsaI (destroyed during cloning); 3′ cloning site BsaI (destroyed during cloning)
Terms and licenses: Academic/Nonprofit Terms; Industry Terms: Not Available to Industry
Depositor comments: Please visit https://doi.org/10.1101/2023.02.13.528283 for bioRxiv preprint.
How to cite: pEPSW1KN0034 was a gift from Nicola Patron (Addgene plasmid # 196178 ; http://n2t.net/addgene:196178 ; RRID:Addgene_196178)
